Addgene plasmid #185884: pINER4R
Purpose: In vivo gene amplification (HamAmp) of nerolidol synthetic module locus (25 copy).
Depositing lab: Claudia Vickers. Depositing organization: University of Queensland. Publication: An in vivo gene amplification system for high level expression in Saccharomyces cerevisiae. Peng B, Esquirol L, Lu Z, Shen Q, Cheah LC, Howard CB, Scott C, Trau M, Dumsday G, Vickers CE. Nat Commun. 2022 May 24;13(1):2895. doi: 10.1038/s41467-022-30529-8. PubMed 35610221.
Backbone
  Vector backbone: pUC19
  Vector type: Yeast Expression
Growth in bacteria
  Bacterial resistance: Ampicillin, 100 μg/mL
  Growth temperature: 37°C
  Growth strain: DH5alpha
  Copy number: High Copy
Gene/Insert
  Gene/Insert name: PRPL25(Arm1)>Kl.LEU2>TKl.LEU2-PGAL1>ERG20>TRPL3-TRPL25(Arm3)-ARS305-PGAL2>Y.FAST-EVBR1.2A-AcNES1>TRPL41B-PBTS1>RPL25(part;Arm2)
  Species: Synthetic
  Mutation: None
  Cloning method: Gibson Cloning
Terms and licenses: Academic/Nonprofit Terms; Industry Terms: Not Available to Industry
How to cite: pINER4R was a gift from Claudia Vickers (Addgene plasmid # 185884 ; http://n2t.net/addgene:185884 ; RRID:Addgene_185884)
