[The description below was written by a language model from this plasmid's Addgene catalogue record and pLannotate feature annotations shown in this document.]
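Description:
pINER4R is a yeast integration/expression construct built by Gibson assembly on a pUC19 backbone. It is propagated in E. coli as a high-copy plasmid through the ColE1/pUC origin and selected with ampicillin via the bla gene. Remnants of the lac promoter/operator and lacZα region from the parent vector flank the insert. The record lists no 2μ or centromeric element. The insert is instead framed by RPL25-derived homology arms (RPL25 promoter as Arm1, RPL25 terminator as Arm3, and a partial RPL25 coding region as Arm2). This layout points to targeted integration at the RPL25 locus of Saccharomyces cerevisiae rather than episomal maintenance.

The payload is a synthetic nerolidol production module. A Kluyveromyces lactis LEU2 marker, annotated by homology to the yeast LEU2 protein, sits downstream of the RPL25 promoter arm with its own terminator and provides leucine prototrophy. The GAL1 promoter drives ERG20, farnesyl pyrophosphate synthase, terminated by TRPL3, which supplies the sesquiterpene precursor. After an ARS305 replication origin, the GAL2 promoter drives a single open reading frame that encodes the Y-FAST fluorogenic reporter (detected as a photoactive yellow protein derivative). Y-FAST is joined through a 2A peptide to the nerolidol synthase AcNES1, which the annotation matched to the strawberry NES1 homologue, and the unit ends with TRPL41B. The 2A link lets fluorescence report synthase expression. The BTS1 promoter is placed ahead of the partial RPL25 sequence, an arrangement that would put this ribosomal protein gene under a different promoter after integration.

According to the record, the plasmid is used for HapAmp-style in vivo gene amplification (written "HamAmp" in the entry), bringing the nerolidol module locus to about 25 copies for high-level expression. The record does not describe the amplification mechanism itself.
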