Features (pLannotate 1.2.2; 16 found; start..end, strand, type, name):
    808..1182    +  CDS            pyp: PYP_HALHA - Experimental evidence at protein level: Swiss-Prot protein existence level 1. Photoactive blue light protein. Probably functions as a photoreceptor for a negative phototaxis response. From Halorhodospira halophila (Ectothiorhodospira halophila).
   1390..2952    +  CDS            NES1_FRAAN: Experimental evidence at protein level: Swiss-Prot protein existence level 1. Involved in monoterpene (C10) and sesquiterpene (C15) biosynthesis. Converts geranyl diphosphate (GPP) into S-linalool and farnesyl diphosphate (FPP) into (3S)-E-nerolidol. Exclusively present and highly expressed in the fruit of cultivated (octaploid) varieties. From Fragaria ananassa (Strawberry) (Fragaria chiloensis x Fragaria virginiana).
   4080..4102    -  protein_bind   lac operator (fragment): The lac repressor binds to the lac operator to inhibit transcription in E. coli. This inhibition can be relieved by adding lactose or isopropyl-β-D-thiogalactopyranoside (IPTG). lac repressor encoded by lacI
   4106..4136    -  promoter       lac promoter: promoter for the E. coli lac operon
   4151..4172    -  protein_bind   CAP binding site: CAP binding activates transcription in the presence of cAMP. E. coli catabolite activator protein
   4185..4277    -  CDS            lacI (fragment): lac repressor; lacI; The lac repressor binds to the lac operator to inhibit transcription in E. coli. This inhibition can be relieved by adding lactose or isopropyl-β-D-thiogalactopyranoside (IPTG).
   4460..5048    -  rep_origin     ori: high-copy-number ColE1/pMB1/pBR322/pUC origin of replication
   5219..6079    -  CDS            AmpR: β-lactamase; bla; confers resistance to ampicillin, carbenicillin, and related antibiotics
   6080..6184    -  promoter       AmpR promoter: bla
   6279..6314    +  CDS            rop (fragment): Rop protein, which maintains plasmids at low copy number; rop
   6416..6515    +  misc_feature   bom (fragment): basis of mobility region from pBR322
   6521..6678    -  CDS            lacZα (fragment): LacZα fragment of β-galactosidase; lacZ fragment
   7278..8357    +  CDS            LEU2: LEU3_YEAST - Experimental evidence at protein level: Swiss-Prot protein existence level 1. Catalyzes the oxidation of 3-carboxy-2-hydroxy-4- methylpentanoate (3-isopropylmalate) to 3-carboxy-4-methyl-2- oxopentanoate. The product decarboxylates to 4-methyl-2 oxopentanoate. From Saccharomyces cerevisiae (strain ATCC 204508 / S288c) (Baker's yeast).
   8516..9168    +  promoter       GAL1,10 promoter: GAL1 and GAL10 genes of S. cerevisiae; divergent inducible promoter, regulated by Gal4
   9182..10237   +  CDS            ERG20: FPPS_YEAST - Also known as BOT3, FDS1, FPP1. Experimental evidence at protein level: Swiss-Prot protein existence level 1. Catalyzes the sequential condensation of isopentenyl pyrophosphate with the allylic pyrophosphates, dimethylallyl pyrophosphate, and then with the resultant geranylpyrophosphate to the ultimate product farnesyl pyrophosphate. From Saccharomyces cerevisiae (strain ATCC 204508 / S288c) (Baker's yeast).
  10486..10545   -  CDS            YNG1 (fragment): YNG1_YEAST - Experimental evidence at protein level: Swiss-Prot protein existence level 1. Histone-binding component of the NuA3 histone acetyltransferase complex, that acetylates Lys-14 of histone H3. Recruitment of NuA3 to nucleosomes requires methylated histone H3. In conjunction with the FACT complex, NuA3 may be involved in transcriptional regulation. YNG1 is required for the HAT activity of NuA3 but not for its integrity. Mediates the interaction of SAS3 with nucleosomes. From Saccharomyces cerevisiae (strain ATCC 204508 / S288c) (Baker's yeast).
>Addgene plasmid #185884 | pINER4R | addgene full sequence | sequence record 370832 | Addgene NGS Result
CTTCCAAAAAAAAATAATAATGAATTTATGAAGCATACTAACGAGCGAGCACATCGCTGAGGTATCATTA
CTTCATGAGATAAATTAACTCGAGTGTACTAATCCAAGGAGGTTTACGGACCAGAGGAACTTTCCAGATT
CAGATCACAGCAATATAGGACTGGAAAACATCAGGTAGCCGCACTCAACTTGTAACTGGCAACTACTTTG
CATTAAACTCCAATTAAATGCGGTAGAATCTTTTCAGAAAAGGTATTCAACGTCAATTCGGAAAGCTTCC
TTCCGGAATGGCTTAAGTAGGTTGCAATTTCTTTTTCTATTAGTAGCTAAAAATGGGTCACGTGATCTAT
ATTCGAAAGGGGCGGTTGCCTCAGGAAGGCACCGGCGGTCTTTCGTCCGTGCGGAGATATCTGCGCCGTT
CAGGGGTCCATGTGCCTTGGACGATATTAAGGCAGAAGGCAGTATCGGGGCGGATCACTCCGAACCGAGA
TTAGTTAAGCCCTTCCCATCTCAAGATGGGGAGCAAATGGCATTATACTCCTGCTAGAAAGTTAACTGTG
CACATATTCTTAAATTATACAATGTTCTGGAGAGCTATTGTTTAAAAAACAAACATTTCGCAGGCTAAAA
TGTGGAGATAGGATTAGTTTTGTAGACATATATAAACAATCAGTAATTGGATTGAAAATTTGGTGTTGTG
AATTGCTCTTCATTATGCACCTTATTCAATTATCATCAAGAATAGCAATAGTTAAGTAAACACAAGATTA
ACATAATAAAAAAAATAATTCTTTCAGTGGATCCAAAATGGAACACGTTGCTTTCGGTTCTGAAGATATT
GAAAACACTTTGGCTAAAATGGATGATGGTCAATTAGACGGTTTAGCTTTCGGTGCTATTCAATTGGACG
GTGATGGTAACATTTTGCAATACAATGCTGCTGAAGGTGATATTACTGGTAGAGATCCAAAACAAGTTAT
TGGTAAGAACTTCTTTAAGGACGTTGCTCCAGGTACTGACTCTCCAGAGTTCTATGGTAAGTTTAAGGAA
GGTGTTGCTTCTGGTAACTTAAACACTATGTTTGAATGGATGATCCCAACTTCCAGAGGTCCAACTAAGG
TTAAAGTTCACATGAAAAAGGCTTTATCTGGTGACTCTTACTGGGTTTTCGTTAAAAGAGTTGGTGCTAC
TAACTTCTCTTTGTTGAAGTTGGCTGGTGACGTTGAACTTAACCCAGGTCCAGCTACCGCAGCAGGTCCT
ATCGCAACTAACAACTCCCCACAAAACTCCAACGCTTACAGAACTCCAATCGCTCCTTCCGTACCAATTA
CTCATAAATGGTCTATAGCTGAAGATTTGACATGTATTTCCAATCCTAGTAAGCACAATAACCCTCAAAC
TGGTTACAGATCATTTTCTGACGAATTATACGTTAAGTACGAAGAAAAGTTGGAAGATGTTAGAAAAGCA
TTAAGAGAAGTTGAAGAAAACCCTTTGGAAGGTTTAGTTATGATAGACGCTTTGCAAAGATTGGGTATCG
ATTACCATTTCAGAGGTGAAATTGGTGCATTCTTGCAAAAGCAACAAATCATATCTTCAACTCCAGATGG
TTACCCTGAACATGGTTTGTACGAAGTTTCAACATTGTTTAGATTCTTAAGACAAGAAGGTCACAATGTT
ACCGCTGACGTCTTTAATAACTTCAAGGATAAGGAAGGTAGATTCAGATCAGAATTGTCAACAGATATTA
GAGGTTTGATGTCCTTATACGAAGCAAGTCAATTGAGAATAGAAGGTGAAGACATCTTAGATCAAGCTGC
TGATTTCTCCAGTCAATTGTTAGGTAGATGGACAAAAGATCCTAATCATCACGAAGCCAGATTGGTTTCT
AACACTTTAACACATCCATACCACAAGTCATTGGCTACCTTTATGGGTCAAAAATTGTCCTACATGAACT
GCAAGGGTCCAAACTGGGACGGTGTCGATAATTTGCAAGAATTAGCTAAGATGGATTTGACTATCGTACA
AAGTATCCATCAAAAGGAAGTATTCCAAGTTTCTCAATGGTGGAAGGATACAGGTTTAGCCAATGAATTG
AAATTGGCTAGAAACCAACCATTGAAGTGGTATATGTGGCCTATGGCCGCTTTAACCGATCCAAGATTCA
GTGAAGAAAGAGTTGAATTAACTAAGCCTATTTCTTTTATATACATCATAGATGACATCTTCGACGTCTA
TGGTACCATTGAAGAATTGACCTTGTTTACTGATGCAGTTAATAGATGGGAATTGTCTGCCGTCGAACAA
TTACCAGACTACATGAAAGTATGTTTCAAGGCTTTGTACGATGTTACCAACGAAATCGCATACAAAATCT
ATAAAAAGCATGGTCAAAACCCTATTGATTCCTTGCAAAAGACTTGGGCTAGTTTGTGCAATGCATTTTT
AGTTGAAGCAAAGTGGTTCGCCTCTGGTCACTTGCCAAATGCAGAAGAATACTTAAAGAACGGTATCATC
TCTTCAGGTGTTCATGTTGTCTTGGCCCACATGTTTTTCTTGTTAGGTGACGGTATTACACAAGAATCAG
TTGATTTGGTAGATGACTATCCAGGTATTTCCACAAGTATCGCAACCATTTTGAGATTATCTGATGACTT
GGGTTCAGCCAAAGATGAAGACCAAGATGGTTATGATGGTTCTTACATCGAATGTTACATGAAGGAACAT
AAGGGTTCCAGTGTCGATTCAGCCAGAGAAGAAGTAATAAGAATGATCTCCGAAGCATGGAAATGTTTGA
ATAAGGAATGCTTATCACCAAACCCTTTTTCTGAATCATTCAGAATAGGTTCCTTGAATATGGCTAGAAT
GATCCCTATGATGTACTCTTACGATGACAACCATAACTTGCCAATTTTAGAAGAACACATGAAGGCAATG
ATCTATAACACATCTTTATAATAGTGACCATGGCGGATTGAGAGCAAATCGTTAAGTTCAGGTCAAGTAA
AAATTGATTTCGAAAACTAATTTCTCTTATACAATCCTTTGATTGGACCGTCATCCTTTCGAATATAAGA
TTTTGTTAAGAATATTTTAGACAGAGATCTACTTTATATTTAATATCTAGATATTACATAATTTCCTCTC
TAATAAAATATCATTAATAAAATAAAAATGAAGCGATTTGATTTTGTGTTGTCAACTTAGTTTGCCGCTA
TGCCTCTTGGGTAATGCTATTATTGAATCGAAGGGCTTTATTATATTACCCTTTAGCTTATTCTGAGGTT
TCTGTGGCGTCCCGGGAATCTCGGTCGTAATGATTTGCATGCCCGCCATCTCTACTCACTCCATAATATT
ACATATAGATATAGGACAAGCCCGCATTTTCATACTGAAAGGTAAACTTCTATTATTATAGTGGTATCCA
ACGTTCACCGCTTCCAGCATAGCAGAAATTACGTGTTTTTGCATATGTTATGCTGATCATTGTATGCTTA
CTACCATTTTTCTTTGCTTCGCCTTGCCTTCTTTGACGTTTTTTTGAAGCAAAAAAAAAGTCAAGACAGA
TGTGCTTACAAAACCATGTAAGGCTCATTTTCAAAGAAGCTACTAATAGAAAGAGAACAAAGCGTTTACG
AGTCTGGAAAATCAATGGCTCCATCTGGTATGTGAACTGCAATATTAATAGCACGAGAAAATTGAGAGGA
AGATAGATGGGAACTAGTAGAGTTGATATTGATGAGATACGAAAACCACACGTAAATAAACTATCCGACG
ACAAGAATAGTGCATTAAGGACTTGATTAAGATATGGTGAGCAACGTAATTATCGGGCTCAACAGTTTAT
TAGCAATCGTTTTGATAGAAGCGTTGATGCTGTGGAAGTTGTTCTTTTTACTACCAACAGCCATTAACAA
ATCCATTAGAGTGTTCGTTCGTTTTTCTGCTCAGATTCAAGAAAATTATTCCATCCTCATTATACTTTTT
TCTTCTATTTCGTGCTCCACGTCGAGGTATCAAGGAACATAGTTTAAACAAGCTTGGCGTAATCATGGTC
ATAGCTGTTTCCTGTGTGAAATTGTTATCCGCTCACAATTCCACACAACATACGAGCCGGAAGCATAAAG
TGTAAAGCCTGGGGTGCCTAATGAGTGAGCTAACTCACATTAATTGCGTTGCGCTCACTGCCCGCTTTCC
AGTCGGGAAACCTGTCGTGCCAGCTGCATTAATGAATCGGCCAACGCGCGGGGAGAGGCGGTTTGCGTAT
TGGGCGCTCTTCCGCTTCCTCGCTCACTGACTCGCTGCGCTCGGTCGTTCGGCTGCGGCGAGCGGTATCA
GCTCACTCAAAGGCGGTAATACGGTTATCCACAGAATCAGGGGATAACGCAGGAAAGAACATGTGAGCAA
AAGGCCAGCAAAAGGCCAGGAACCGTAAAAAGGCCGCGTTGCTGGCGTTTTTCCATAGGCTCCGCCCCCC
TGACGAGCATCACAAAAATCGACGCTCAAGTCAGAGGTGGCGAAACCCGACAGGACTATAAAGATACCAG
GCGTTTCCCCCTGGAAGCTCCCTCGTGCGCTCTCCTGTTCCGACCCTGCCGCTTACCGGATACCTGTCCG
CCTTTCTCCCTTCGGGAAGCGTGGCGCTTTCTCATAGCTCACGCTGTAGGTATCTCAGTTCGGTGTAGGT
CGTTCGCTCCAAGCTGGGCTGTGTGCACGAACCCCCCGTTCAGCCCGACCGCTGCGCCTTATCCGGTAAC
TATCGTCTTGAGTCCAACCCGGTAAGACACGACTTATCGCCACTGGCAGCAGCCACTGGTAACAGGATTA
GCAGAGCGAGGTATGTAGGCGGTGCTACAGAGTTCTTGAAGTGGTGGCCTAACTACGGCTACACTAGAAG
AACAGTATTTGGTATCTGCGCTCTGCTGAAGCCAGTTACCTTCGGAAAAAGAGTTGGTAGCTCTTGATCC
GGCAAACAAACCACCGCTGGTAGCGGTGGTTTTTTTGTTTGCAAGCAGCAGATTACGCGCAGAAAAAAAG
GATCTCAAGAAGATCCTTTGATCTTTTCTACGGGGTCTGACGCTCAGTGGAACGAAAACTCACGTTAAGG
GATTTTGGTCATGAGATTATCAAAAAGGATCTTCACCTAGATCCTTTTAAATTAAAAATGAAGTTTTAAA
TCAATCTAAAGTATATATGAGTAAACTTGGTCTGACAGTTACCAATGCTTAATCAGTGAGGCACCTATCT
CAGCGATCTGTCTATTTCGTTCATCCATAGTTGCCTGACTCCCCGTCGTGTAGATAACTACGATACGGGA
GGGCTTACCATCTGGCCCCAGTGCTGCAATGATACCGCGAGACCCACGCTCACCGGCTCCAGATTTATCA
GCAATAAACCAGCCAGCCGGAAGGGCCGAGCGCAGAAGTGGTCCTGCAACTTTATCCGCCTCCATCCAGT
CTATTAATTGTTGCCGGGAAGCTAGAGTAAGTAGTTCGCCAGTTAATAGTTTGCGCAACGTTGTTGCCAT
TGCTACAGGCATCGTGGTGTCACGCTCGTCGTTTGGTATGGCTTCATTCAGCTCCGGTTCCCAACGATCA
AGGCGAGTTACATGATCCCCCATGTTGTGCAAAAAAGCGGTTAGCTCCTTCGGTCCTCCGATCGTTGTCA
GAAGTAAGTTGGCCGCAGTGTTATCACTCATGGTTATGGCAGCACTGCATAATTCTCTTACTGTCATGCC
ATCCGTAAGATGCTTTTCTGTGACTGGTGAGTACTCAACCAAGTCATTCTGAGAATAGTGTATGCGGCGA
CCGAGTTGCTCTTGCCCGGCGTCAATACGGGATAATACCGCGCCACATAGCAGAACTTTAAAAGTGCTCA
TCATTGGAAAACGTTCTTCGGGGCGAAAACTCTCAAGGATCTTACCGCTGTTGAGATCCAGTTCGATGTA
ACCCACTCGTGCACCCAACTGATCTTCAGCATCTTTTACTTTCACCAGCGTTTCTGGGTGAGCAAAAACA
GGAAGGCAAAATGCCGCAAAAAAGGGAATAAGGGCGACACGGAAATGTTGAATACTCATACTCTTCCTTT
TTCAATATTATTGAAGCATTTATCAGGGTTATTGTCTCATGAGCGGATACATATTTGAATGTATTTAGAA
AAATAAACAAATAGGGGTTCCGCGCACATTTCCCCGAAAAGTGCCACCTGACGTCTAAGAAACCATTATT
ATCATGACATTAACCTATAAAAATAGGCGTATCACGAGGCCCTTTCGTCTCGCGCGTTTCGGTGATGACG
GTGAAAACCTCTGACACATGCAGCTCCCGGAGACGGTCACAGCTTGTCTGTAAGCGGATGCCGGGAGCAG
ACAAGCCCGTCAGGGCGCGTCAGCGGGTGTTGGCGGGTGTCGGGGCTGGCTTAACTATGCGGCATCAGAG
CAGATTGTACTGAGAGTGCACCATATGCGGTGTGAAATACCGCACAGATGCGTAAGGAGAAAATACCGCA
TCAGGCGCCATTCGCCATTCAGGCTGCGCAACTGTTGGGAAGGGCGATCGGTGCGGGCCTCTTCGCTATT
ACGCCAGCTGGCGAAAGGGGGATGTGCTGCAAGGCGATTAAGTTGGGTAACGCCAGGGTTTTCCCAGTCA
CGACGTTGTAAAACGACGGCCAGTGAATTCAGTTTAAACATGTACTAATCAGTCTAACACCCCGGAGGAG
GCTTATCATTACATATTCTTGTCTCGGCGTTCTTTAAGTTTCTTATCTTGTATGCCCGATATAGCAACCT
TGTTGGTACCAATCTAACGGTTTCCGTACTTTGCAATGAAGAGATGAGGAGGCATGGGTCACTTATTTAA
TATGTACGGGTGTTTACATGGAGTTGCTTTCTTTTTTTGTCTCAGCAGTCATTGTGCGCCAAAAAAAGAG
AAAACCGTGAGCCGAAGTCCACGCTCTGGAGTTAGGCTCTCCCATTACGGAGAGAAGCATTTCCTCAGCC
TGGGAGCCCCGTTGGAACAGTCAGGCTAAACTGGGCCTTCCTACCCACTGCTTGCTGTTTCTCACTGGAC
GCACAAGGGGATTTTCTTTCTACCTTCGGCTTGCCTCACTGCGTTGGGGCTTCCCAATGCAACTTCGTTC
GTATGCATACAATCTTTTAGATATTATCTTTTAAAATTATTTTAAAACAATTTTAAATGTATCTCATATG
CTTTTCTTCTGCTGTTGAAAAGGCTAAACAAAGAAGATCAATAAGATAAAGCGGCCGCAAAATGTCTAAG
AATATCGTTGTCCTACCGGGTGATCACGTCGGTAAAGAAGTTACTGACGAAGCTATTAAGGTCTTGAATG
CCATTGCTGAAGTCCGTCCAGAAATTAAGTTCAATTTCCAACATCACTTGATCGGGGGTGCTGCCATCGA
TGCCACTGGCACTCCTTTACCAGATGAAGCTCTAGAAGCCTCTAAGAAAGCCGATGCTGTCTTACTAGGT
GCTGTTGGTGGTCCAAAATGGGGTACGGGCGCAGTTAGACCAGAACAAGGTCTATTGAAGATCAGAAAGG
AATTGGGTCTATACGCCAACTTGAGACCATGTAACTTTGCTTCTGATTCTTTACTAGATCTTTCTCCTTT
GAAGCCTGAATATGCAAAGGGTACCGATTTCGTCGTCGTTAGAGAATTGGTTGGTGGTATCTACTTTGGT
GAAAGAAAAGAAGATGAAGGTGACGGAGTTGCTTGGGACTCTGAGAAATACAGTGTTCCTGAAGTTCAAA
GAATTACAAGAATGGCTGCTTTCTTGGCATTGCAACAAAACCCACCATTACCAATCTGGTCTCTTGACAA
GGCTAACGTGCTTGCCTCTTCCAGATTGTGGAGAAAGACTGTTGAAGAAACCATCAAGACTGAGTTCCCA
CAATTAACTGTTCAGCACCAATTGATCGACTCTGCTGCTATGATTTTGGTTAAATCACCAACTAAGCTAA
ACGGTGTTGTTATTACCAACAACATGTTTGGTGATATTATCTCCGATGAAGCCTCTGTTATTCCAGGTTC
TTTGGGTTTATTACCTTCTGCATCTCTAGCTTCCCTACCTGACACTAACAAGGCATTCGGTTTGTACGAA
CCATGTCATGGTTCTGCCCCAGATTTACCAGCAAACAAGGTTAACCCAATTGCTACCATCTTATCTGCAG
CTATGATGTTGAAGTTATCCTTGGATTTGGTTGAAGAAGGTAGGGCTCTTGAAGAAGCTGTTAGAAATGT
CTTGGATGCAGGTGTCAGAACCGGTGACCTTGGTGGTTCTAACTCTACCACTGAGGTTGGCGATGCTATC
GCCAAGGCTGTCAAGGAAATCTTGGCTTAAAGAGTCTTTTGTAACGACCCCGTCTCCACCAACTTGGTAT
GCTTGAAATCTCAAGGCCATTACACATTCAGTTATGTGAACGAAAGGTCTTTATTTAACGTAGCATAAAC
TAAATAATACAGGTTCCGGTTAGCCTGCGCTAGCTTATATTGAATTTTCAAAAATTCTTACTTTTTTTTT
GGATGGACGCAAAGAAGTTTAATAATCATATTACATGGCAATACCACCATATACATATCCATATCTAATC
TTACTTATATGTTGTGGAAATGTAAAGAGCCCCATTATCTTAGCCTAAAAAAACCTTCTCTTTGGAACTT
TCAGTAATACGCTTAACTGCTCATTGCTATATTGAAGTACGGATTAGAAGCCGCCGAGCGGGCGACAGCC
CTCCGACGGAAGACTCTCCTCCGTGCGTCCTGGTCTTCACCGGTCGCGTTCCTGAAACGCAGATGTGCCT
CGCGCCGCACTGCTCCGAACAATAAAGATTCTACAATACTAGCTTTTATGGTTATGAAGAGGAAAAATTG
GCAGTAACCTGGCCCCACAAACCTTCAAATCAACGAATCAAATTAACAACCATAGGATAATAATGCGATT
AGTTTTTTAGCCTTATTTCTGGGGTAATTAATCAGCGAAGCGATGATTTTTGATCTATTAACAGATATAT
AAATGCAAAAGCTGCATAACCACTTTAACTAATACTTTCAACATTTTCGGTTTGTATTACTTCTTATTCA
AATGTCATAAAAGTATCAACAAAAAATTGTTAATATACCTCTATACTTTAACGTCAAGGAGAAAAAACTA
TAGCTAGCAAAATGGCTTCAGAAAAAGAAATTAGGAGAGAGAGATTCTTGAACGTTTTCCCTAAATTAGT
AGAGGAATTGAACGCATCGCTTTTGGCTTACGGTATGCCTAAGGAAGCATGTGACTGGTATGCCCACTCA
TTGAACTACAACACTCCAGGCGGTAAGTTAAATAGAGGTTTGTCCGTTGTGGACACGTATGCTATTCTCT
CCAACAAGACCGTTGAACAATTGGGGCAAGAAGAATACGAAAAGGTTGCTATTCTAGGTTGGTGCATTGA
GTTGTTGCAGGCTTACTTCTTGGTCGCCGATGATATGATGGACAAGTCCATTACCAGAAGAGGCCAACCA
TGTTGGTACAAGGTTCCTGAAGTTGGGGAAATTGCCATCAATGACGCATTCATGTTAGAGGCTGCTATCT
ACAAGCTTTTGAAATCTCACTTCAGAAACGAAAAATACTACATAGATATCACCGAATTGTTCCATGAAGT
CACCTTCCAAACCGAATTGGGCCAATTGATGGACTTAATCACTGCACCTGAAGACAAAGTCGACTTGAGT
AAGTTCTCCCTAAAGAAGCACTCCTTCATAGTTACTTTCAAGACTGCTTACTATTCTTTCTACTTGCCTG
TCGCATTGGCTATGTACGTTGCCGGTATCACAGATGAAAAGGATTTGAAACAAGCCAGAGATGTCTTGAT
TCCATTGGGTGAATATTTCCAAATTCAAGATGACTACTTAGACTGCTTCGGTACCCCAGAACAGATCGGT
AAGATCGGTACAGATATCCAAGATAACAAATGTTCTTGGGTAATCAACAAGGCATTAGAACTTGCTTCCG
CAGAACAAAGAAAGACTTTAGACGAAAATTACGGTAAGAAGGACTCAGTCGCAGAAGCCAAATGCAAAAA
GATTTTCAATGACTTGAAAATCGACCAGTTATACCACGAATATGAAGAGTCTGTTGCCAAGGATTTGAAG
GCCAAGATCTCCCAAGTCGACGAGTCTCGTGGCTTCAAAGCCGACGTCTTAACTGCGTTTTTGAACAAAG
TTTACAAGAGAAGCAAATAATAGTGACCTGCAGGAAGTTTTGTTAGAAAATAAATCATTTTTTAATTGAG
CATTCTTATTCCTATTTTATTTAAATAGTTTTATGTATTGTTAGCTACATACAACAGTTTAAATCAAATT
TTCTTTTTCCCAAGTCCAAAATGGAGGTTTATTTTGATGACCCGCATGCGATTATGTTTTGAAAGTATAA
GACTACATACATGTACATATATTTAAACATGTAAACCCGTCCATTATATTGCTTACTTTCTTCTTTTTTG
CCGTTTTGACTTGGACCTCTGGTTTGCTATTTCCTTACAATCTTTGTACAATGGGCCCCTAGATCTAATT
GGTTTAATTAATAAATTTAATATTATTTTTAAATTTTTCTTTAAATATACAATAAATCTTTCATAACATG
TTAAATTCATGATTAAGCGTAAATAAAGTGTAGTGGCAGAGTGCACGGGGTTTCCTGTGCCTTACAAAGT
AGGTACCAATTTGCGTATTGCAGCGAGGGTTCCGGTTACTATTTATAATTACGTGTTAGTGTACTGTGAT
TTTATTGAGGCTATAACAAGAAAAGGATCTGTGAAGGTTTTGAGAGAATGAGGCGAAAACACAGGGTTAT
TTTCATCAGCAACGCCGCTGTTTCAGCGGCACCCTGCCCTTTTCTTTTCGCAAGATGAGAGTAAAGAGTT
GTACATCAGGTAAGAATGTTATTATTTAAATTCGAAGTGATAAATTCTTTTCATGATGAATCACTCGCTT
ATATGGGGTAGAATATATATATATGTGTGTGTGTGTGTGTGTTTGTGTATGTAGGGATGGTGCGCGTTTG
TTGTGTGACATTTGCTACTCATTCTTTTCCTTTTCCTACGACTGGCTTAACGGGAATATTATCAATTTGC
TGCATTCTTATGCTTCGGTCCGATGCTCAAGCTTAACTTCTTCGTGAGGAAGGAAAGTGTTGTCTCCTAC
TTTTTTCAAATTTTCGAATTGTATTTATATTTATTTAGTACTTCTTGAGTTTACATATCCTTCGTAAAAA
TGCAACTTTTGTCGAAAAACA
